>Addgene plasmid #126278 | pGWB14-LYX060 | addgene full sequence | sequence record 246635 | Addgene NGS Result
TCGGTCTTGCCTTGCTCGTCGGTGATGTACTTCACCAGCTCCGCGAAGTCGCTCTTCTTGATGGAGCGCA
TGGGGACGTGCTTGGCAATCACGCGCACCCCCCGGCCGTTTTAGCGGCTAAAAAAGTCATGGCTCTGCCC
TCGGGCGGACCACGCCCATCATGACCTTGCCAAGCTCGTCCTGCTTCTCTTCGATCTTCGCCAGCAGGGC
GAGGATCGTGGCATCACCGAACCGCGCCGTGCGCGGGTCGTCGGTGAGCCAGAGTTTCAGCAGGCCGCCC
AGGCGGCCCAGGTCGCCATTGATGCGGGCCAGCTCGCGGACGTGCTCATAGTCCACGACGCCCGTGATTT
TGTAGCCCTGGCCGACGGCCAGCAGGTAGGCCGACAGGCTCATGCCGGCCGCCGCCGCCTTTTCCTCAAT
CGCTCTTCGTTCGTCTGGAAGGCAGTACACCTTGATAGGTGGGCTGCCCTTCCTGGTTGGCTTGGTTTCA
TCAGCCATCCGCTTGCCCTCATCTGTTACGCCGGCGGTAGCCGGCCAGCCTCGCAGAGCAGGATTCCCGT
TGAGCACCGCCAGGTGCGAATAAGGGACAGTGAAGAAGGAACACCCGCTCGCGGGTGGGCCTACTTCACC
TATCCTGCCCGGCTGACGCCGTTGGATACACCAAGGAAAGTCTACACGAACCCTTTGGCAAAATCCTGTA
TATCGTGCGAAAAAGGATGGATATACCGAAAAAATCGCTATAATGACCCCGAAGCAGGGTTATGCAGCGG
AAAAGCGCCACGCTTCCCGAAGGGAGAAAGGCGGACAGGTATCCGGTAAGCGGCAGGGTCGGAACAGGAG
AGCGCACGAGGGAGCTTCCAGGGGGAAACGCCTGGTATCTTTATAGTCCTGTCGGGTTTCGCCACCTCTG
ACTTGAGCGTCGATTTTTGTGATGCTCGTCAGGGGGGCGGAGCCTATGGAAAAACGCCAGCAACGCGGCC
TTTTTACGGTTCCTGGCCTTTTGCTGGCCTTTTGCTCACATGTTCTTTCCTGCGTTATCCCCTGATTCTG
TGGATAACCGTATTACCGCCTTTGAGTGAGCTGATACCGCTCGCCGCAGCCGAACGACCGAGCGCAGCGA
GTCAGTGAGCGAGGAAGCGGAAGAGCGCCAGAAGGCCGCCAGAGAGGCCGAGCGCGGCCGTGAGGCTTGG
ACGCTAGGGCAGGGCATGAAAAAGCCCGTAGCGGGCTGCTACGGGCGTCTGACGCGGTGGAAAGGGGGAG
GGGATGTTGTCTACATGGCTCTGCTGTAGTGAGTGGGTTGCGCTCCGGCAGCGGTCCTGATCAATCGTCA
CCCTTTCTCGGTCCTTCAACGTTCCTGACAACGAGCCTCCTTTTCGCCAATCCATCGACAATCACCGCGA
GTCCCTGCTCGAACGCTGCGTCCGGACCGGCTTCGTCGAAGGCGTCTATCGCGGCCCGCAACAGCGGCGA
GAGCGGAGCCTGTTCAACGGTGCCGCCGCGCTCGCCGGCATCGCTGTCGCCGGCCTGCTCCTCAAGCACG
GCCCCAACAGTGAAGTAGCTGATTGTCATCAGCGCATTGACGGCGTCCCCGGCCGAAAAACCCGCCTCGC
AGAGGAAGCGAAGCTGCGCGTCGGCCGTTTCCATCTGCGGTGCGCCCGGTCGCGTGCCGGCATGGATGCG
CGCGCCATCGCGGTAGGCGAGCAGCGCCTGCCTGAAGCTGCGGGCATTCCCGATCAGAAATGAGCGCCAG
TCGTCGTCGGCTCTCGGCACCGAATGCGTATGATTCTCCGCCAGCATGGCTTCGGCCAGTGCGTCGAGCA
GCGCCCGCTTGTTCCTGAAGTGCCAGTAAAGCGCCGGCTGCTGAACCCCCAACCGTTCCGCCAGTTTGCG
TGTCGTCAGACCGTCTACGCCGACCTCGTTCAACAGGTCCAGGGCGGCACGGATCACTGTATTCGGCTGC
AACTTTGTCATGCTTGACACTTTATCACTGATAAACATAATATGTCCACCAACTTATCAGTGATAAAGAA
TCCGCGCGTTCAATCGGACCAGCGGAGGCTGGTCCGGAGGCCAGACGTGAAACCCAACATACCCCTGATC
GTAATTCTGAGCACTGTCGCGCTCGACGCTGTCGGCATCGGCCTGATTATGCCGGTGCTGCCGGGCCTCC
TGCGCGATCTGGTTCACTCGAACGACGTCACCGCCCACTATGGCATTCTGCTGGCGCTGTATGCGTTGGT
GCAATTTGCCTGCGCACCTGTGCTGGGCGCGCTGTCGGATCGTTTCGGGCGGCGGCCAATCTTGCTCGTC
TCGCTGGCCGGCGCCAGATCTGGGGAACCCTGTGGTTGGCATGCACATACAAATGGACGAACGGATAAAC
CTTTTCACGCCCTTTTAAATATCCGATTATTCTAATAAACGCTCTTTTCTCTTAGGTTTACCCGCCAATA
TATCCTGTCAAACACTGATAGTTTAAACGTTGCGATTAAGAATTCGAGCTCGGTACCCCCCTACTCCAAA
AATGTCAAAGATACAGTCTCAGAAGACCAAAGGGCTATTGAGACTTTTCAACAAAGGGTAATTTCGGGAA
ACCTCCTCGGATTCCATTGCCCAGCTATCTGTCACTTCATCGAAAGGACAGTAGAAAAGGAAGGTGGCTC
CTACAAATGCCATCATTGCGATAAAGGAAAGGCTATCATTCAAGATGCCTCTGCCGACAGTGGTCCCAAA
GATGGACCCCCACCCACGAGGAGCATCGTGGAAAAAGAAGACGTTCCAACCACGTCTTCAAAGCAAGTGG
ATTGATGTGACATCTCCACTGACGTAAGGGATGACGCACAATCCCACTATCCTTCGCAAGACCCTTCCTC
TATATAAGGAAGTTCATTTCATTTGGAGAGGACAGCCCAAGCTTCGACTCTAGAGGATCCCCTTAAATCG
ATATGGAACGAGCTATACAAGGAAACGACGCTAGGGAACAAGCTAACAGTGAACGTTGGGATGGAGGATC
AGGAGGTACCACTTCTCCCTTCAAACTTCCTGACGAAAGTCCGAGTTGGACTGAGTGGCGGCTACATAAC
GATGAGACGAATTCGAATCAAGATAATCCCCTTGGTTTCAAGGAAAGCTGGGGTTTCGGGAAAGTTGTAT
TTAAGAGATATCTCAGATACGACAGGACGGAAGCTTCACTGCACAGAGTCCTTGGATCTTGGACGGGAGA
TTCGGTTAACTATGCAGCATCTCGATTTTTCGGTTTCGACCAGATCGGATGTACCTATAGTATTCGGTTT
CGAGGAGTTAGTATCACCGTTTCTGGAGGGTCTCGAACTCTTCAGCATCTCTGTGAGATGGCAATTCGGT
CTAAGCAAGAACTGCTACAGCTTGCCCCAATCGAAGTGGAAAGTAATGTATCAAGAGGATGCCCTGAAGG
TACTCAAACCTTCGAAAAAGAAAGCGAGTAAGTCGAGGGCGAGCTCGAATTCGGTACGCTGAAATCACCA
GTCTCTCTCTACAAATCTATCTCTCTCTATTTTCTCCATAAATAATGTGTGAGTAGTTTCCCGATAAGGG
AAATTAGGGTTCTTATAGGGTTTCGCTCATGTGTTGAGCATATAAGAAACCCTTAGTATGTATTTGTATT
TGTAAAATACTTCTATCAATAAAATTTCTAATTCCTAAAACCAAAATCCAGTACTAAAATCCAGATCTCC
CTGCAGGTCCCCAGATTAGCCTTTTCAATTTCAGAAAGAATGCTAACCCACAGATGGTTAGAGAGGCTTA
CGCAGCAGGTCTCATCAAGACGATCTACCCGAGCAATAATCTCCAGGAAATCAAATACCTTCCCAAGAAG
GTTAAAGATGCAGTCAAAAGATTCAGGACTAACTGCATCAAGAACACAGAGAAAGATATATTTCTCAAGA
TCAGAAGTACTATTCCAGTATGGACGATTCAAGGCTTGCTTCACAAACCAAGGCAAGTAATAGAGATTGG
AGTCTCTAAAAAGGTAGTTCCCACTGAATCAAAGGCCATGGAGTCAAAGATTCAAATAGAGGACCTAACA
GAACTCGCCGTAAAGACTGGCGAACAGTTCATACAGAGTCTCTTACGACTCAATGACAAGAAGAAAATCT
TCGTCAACATGGTGGAGCACGACACACTTGTCTACTCCAAAAATATCAAAGATACAGTCTCAGAAGACCA
AAGGGCAATTGAGACTTTTCAACAAAGGGTAATATCCGGAAACCTCCTCGGATTCCATTGCCCAGCTATC
TGTCACTTTATTGTGAAGATAGTGGAAAAGGAAGGTGGCTCCTACAAATGCCATCATTGCGATAAAGGAA
AGGCCATCGTTGAAGATGCCTCTGCCGACAGTGGTCCCAAAGATGGACCCCCACCCACGAGGAGCATCGT
GGAAAAAGAAGACGTTCCAACCACGTCTTCAAAGCAAGTGGATTGATGTGATATCTCCACTGACGTAAGG
GATGACGCACAATCCCACTATCCTTCGCAAGACCCTTCCTCTATATAAGGAAGTTCATTTCATTTGGAGA
GAACACGGGGGACTCTAGAGTTATCAACAAGTTTGTACAAAAAAGCAGGCTCCACCACTAGTATGGATAC
TGCTCAGTGGCCTCAGGAGATAGTGGTGAAGCCAATGGAAGAGATAATACAAAACACAAATGGTTCATCA
AAACCTAATTCATGTGTAGAAAGAAAAGTTAGGCCACAAAAAGACCAAGCTTTGAATTGTCCAAGATGCA
ATTCAACAAATACAAAGTTTTGTTACTATAACAACTATAGTCTTTCTCAGCCAAGGTATTTTTGCAAGAC
TTGTAGAAGATATTGGACTGCTGGTGGATCTCTTAGAAATATTCCTGTTGGTGGTGGTTCAAGAAAAAAC
AAGAAATCTTCCTCTAATTCTTCTTCCTACTCAAATCATGTTAATAATCCTTTGAAGAAACTTCCTGATT
TGGTTAATCCACCATCTCATAATCATGATCAAAACCCTAGTAACATCCATATTGAAGGAAGCCAAGATCT
TAACTTGGGTTTTTCATCTGATTTCAAGACTATCACTGAGTTAATTCAGGTACCAAATTATGATGGAAAC
AACAAGGACAACAATAGTCCAAGTATTTCTCCATTACCGCCTCCTCCTCCTCCGTCTTCTTCTTCTTCTG
CGTCTTCGTCATCTCAGCTTTCAGCTTTGGAATTAATTAATGGGATAACATCAAGAGGAATGAATAATAA
TTCATTTATGTCAATGGCCAGTATTTCAACTGATCCAAATTCAGTTTATAATAACTCATCTGGATTTTCT
TTGCCATCTCTAAATTTCTCATTGGATCATGGACTTGGAAATGCAGCCTATGGAAATAATATTCAAGAGA
CAAATACAAGTGGAAGGTTTTTATTTCCTTTTGTAGGTTTAAAACAAATTTCAAGCACAAATACTACAAA
TGATGGTGGTAATGAGAATAATAGAGATCATCATCAGCCTGCTGAAGAATCTACTAATGGATTTTGGAAT
GGGATGTTAGGAGGAGGAGGTTCTTGGCCCGGGGACCCAGCTTTCTTGTACAAAGTGGTTGATAACAGCG
GGTTAATTAACATCTTTTACCCATACGATGTTCCTGACTATGCGGGCTATCCCTATGACGTCCCGGACTA
TGCAGGATCCTATCCATATGACGTTCCAGATTACGCTGCTCAGTGCAGCGCTTAGAGCTCGAATTTCCCC
GATCGTTCAAACATTTGGCAATAAAGTTTCTTAAGATTGAATCCTGTTGCCGGTCTTGCGATGATTATCA
TATAATTTCTGTTGAATTACGTTAAGCATGTAATAATTAACATGTAATGCATGACGTTATTTATGAGATG
GGTTTTTATGATTAGAGTCCCGCAATTATACATTTAATACGCGATAGAAAACAAAATATAGCGCGCAAAC
TAGGATAAATTATCGCGCGCGGTGTCATCTATGTTACTAGATCGGGAATTAGCTTCATCAACGCAAGACA
TGCGCACGACCGTCTGACAGGAGAGGAATTTCCGACGAGCACAGAAAGGACTTGCTCTTGGACGTAGGCC
TATTTCTCAGGCACATGTATCAAGTGTTCGGACGTGGGTTTTCGATGGTGTATCAGCCGCCGCCAACTGG
GAGATGAGGAGGCTTTCTTGGGGGGCAGTCAGCAGTTCATTTCACAAGACAGAGGAACTTGTAAGGAGAT
GCACTGATTTATCTTGGCGCAAACCAGCAGGACGAATTAGTGGGAATAGCCCGCGAATATCTAAGTTATG
CCTGTCGGCATGAGCAGAAACTTCCAATTCGAAACAGTTTGGAGAGGTTGTTTTTGGGCATACCTTTTGT
TAGTCAGCCTCTCGATTGCTCATCGTCATTACACAGTACCGAAGTTTGATCGATCTAGTAACATAGATGA
CACCGCGCGCGATAATTTATCCTAGTTTGCGCGCTATATTTTGTTTTCTATCGCGTATTAAATGTATAAT
TGCGGGACTCTAATCATAAAAACCCATCTCATAAATAACGTCATGCATTACATGTTAATTATTACATGCT
TAACGTAATTCAACAGAAATTATATGATAATCATCGCAAGACCGGCAACAGGATTCAATCTTAAGAAACT
TTATTGCCAAATGTTTGAACGATCTGCTTCGACGCACTCCTTCTTTACTCCACCATCTCGTCCTTATTGA
AAACGTGGGTAGCACCAAAACGAATCAAGTCGCTGGAACTGAAGTTACCAATCACGCTGGATGATTTGCC
AGTTGGATTAATCTTGCCTTTCCCCGCATGAATAATATTGATGAATGCATGCGTGAGGGGTATTTCGATT
TTGGCAATAGCTGCAATTGCCGCGACATCCTCCAACGAGCATAATTCTTCAGAAAAATAGCGATGTTCCA
TGTTGTCAGGGCATGCATGATGCACGTTATGAGGTGACGGTGCTAGGCAGTATTCCCTCAAAGTTTCATA
GTCAGTATCATATTCATCATTGCATTCCTGCAAGAGAGAATTGAGACGCAATCCACACGCTGCGGCAACC
TTCCGGCGTTCGTGGTCTATTTGCTCTTGGACGTTGCAAACGTAAGTGTTGGATCCCGGTCGGCATCTAC
TCTATTCCTTTGCCCTCGGACGAGTGCTGGGGCGTCGGTTTCCACTATCGGCGAGTACTTCTACACAGCC
ATCGGTCCAGACGGCCGCGCTTCTGCGGGCGATTTGTGTACGCCCGACAGTCCCGGCTCCGGATCGGACG
ATTGCGTCGCATCGACCCTGCGCCCAAGCTGCATCATCGAAATTGCCGTCAACCAAGCTCTGATAGAGTT
GGTCAAGACCAATGCGGAGCATATACGCCCGGAGCCGCGGCGATCCTGCAAGCTCCGGATGCCTCCGCTC
GAAGTAGCGCGTCTGCTGCTCCATACAAGCCAACCACGGCCTCCAGAAGAAGATGTTGGCGACCTCGTAT
TGGGAATCCCCGAACATCGCCTCGCTCCAGTCAATGACCGCTGTTATGCGGCCATTGTCCGTCAGGACAT
TGTTGGAGCCGAAATCCGCGTGCACGAGGTGCCGGACTTCGGGGCAGTCCTCGGCCCAAAGCATCAGCTC
ATCGAGAGCCTGCGCGACGGACGCACTGACGGTGTCGTCCATCACAGTTTGCCAGTGATACACATGGGGA
TCAGCAATCGCGCATATGAAATCACGCCATGTAGTGTATTGACCGATTCCTTGCGGTCCGAATGGGCCGA
ACCCGCTCGTCTGGCTAAGATCGGCCGCAGCGATCGCATCCATGGCCTCCGCGACCGGCTGCAGAACAGC
GGGCAGTTCGGTTTCAGGCAGGTCTTGCAACGTGACACCCTGTGCACGGCGGGAGATGCAATAGGTCAGG
CTCTCGCTGAATTCCCCAATGTCAAGCACTTCCGGAATCGGGAGCGCGGCCGATGCAAAGTGCCGATAAA
CATAACGATCTTTGTAGAAACCATCGGCGCAGCTATTTACCCGCAGGACATATCCACGCCCTCCTACATC
GAAGCTGAAAGCACGAGATTCTTCGCCCTCCGAGAGCTGCATCAGGTCGGAGACGCTGTCGAACTTTTCG
ATCAGAAACTTCTCGACAGACGTCGCGGTGAGTTCAGGCTTTTTCATATCGGGGTCGTCCTCTCCAAATG
AAATGAACTTCCTTATATAGAGGAAGGGTCTTGCGAAGGATAGTGGGATTGTGCGTCATCCCTTACGTCA
GTGGAGATATCACATCAATCCACTTGCTTTGAAGACGTGGTTGGAACGTCTTCTTTTTCCACGATGCTCC
TCGTGGGTGGGGGTCCATCTTTGGGACCACTGTCGGCAGAGGCATCTTGAACGATAGCCTTTCCTTTATC
GCAATGATGGCATTTGTAGGTGCCACCTTCCTTTTCTACTGTCCTTTTGATGAAGTGACAGATAGCTGGG
CAATGGAATCCGAGGAGGTTTCCCGATATTACCCTTTGTTGAAAAGTCTCAATAGCCCTTTGGTCTTCTG
AGACTGTATCTTTGATATTCTTGGAGTAGACGAGAGTGTCGTGCTCCACCATGTTGACGGATCTCTAGGA
CGCGTCGACGCGTCGACGCGTCGACGCGTCGACGCGTCCTAGAAGCTAATTCACTGGCCGTCGTTTTACA
ACGTCGTGACTGGGAAAACCCTGGCGTTACCCAACTTAATCGCCTTGCAGCACATCCCCCTTTCGCCAGC
TGGCGTAATAGCGAAGAGGCCCGCACCGATCGCCCTTCCCAACAGTTGCGCAGCCTGAATG
[44 nt withheld, positions 8812-8855]
C
[141 nt withheld, positions 8857-8997]
CCTTTGACGTTGGAGTCCACGTTCTTT
[37 nt withheld, positions 9025-9061]
ACCCTATCTCGGGCTATTCTTTTGATTTATAAGGGATTTTGCCGATTTCGGAACCACCATCAAACAGGAT
TTTCGCCTGCTGGGGCAAACCAGCGTGGACCGCTTGCTGCAACTCTCTCAGGGCCAGGCGGTGAAGGGCA
ATCAGCTGTTGCCCGTCTCACTGGTGAAAAGAAAAACCACCCCAGTACATTAAAAACGTCCGCAATGTGT
TATTAAGTTGTCTAAGCGTCAATTTGTTTACACCACAATATATCCTGCCACCAGCCAGCCAACAGCTCCC
CGACCGGCAGCTCGGCACAAAATCACCACTCGATACAGGCAGCCCATCAGTCCGGGACGGCGTCAGCGGG
AGAGCCGTTGTAAGGCGGCAGACTTTGCTCATGTTACCGATGCTATTCGGAAGAACGGCAACTAAGCTGC
CGGGTTTGAAACACGGATGATCTCGCGGAGGGTAGCATGTTGATTGTAACGATGACAGAGCGTTGCTGCC
TGTGATCAAATATCATCTCCCTCGCAGAGATCCGAATTATCAGCCTTCTTATTCATTTCTCGCTTAACCG
TGACAGGCTGTCGATCTTGAGAACTATGCCGACATAATAGGAAATCGCTGGATAAAGCCGCTGAGGAAGC
TGAGTGGCGCTATTTCTTTAGAAGTGAACGTTGACGATATCAACTCCCCTATCCATTGCTCACCGAATGG
TACAGGTCGGGGACCCGAAGTTCCGACTGTCGGCCTGATGCATCCCCGGCTGATCGACCCCAGATCTGGG
GCTGAGAAAGCCCAGTAAGGAAACAACTGTAGGTTCGAGTCGCGAGATCCCCCGGAACCAAAGGAAGTAG
GTTAAACCCGCTCCGATCAGGCCGAGCCACGCCAGGCCGAGAACATTGGTTCCTGTAGGCATCGGGATTG
GCGGATCAAACACTAAAGCTACTGGAACGAGCAGAAGTCCTCCGGCCGCCAGTTGCCAGGCGGTAAAGGT
GAGCAGAGGCACGGGAGGTTGCCACTTGCGGGTCAGCACGGTTCCGAACGCCATGGAAACCGCCCCCGCC
AGGCCCGCTGCGACGCCGACAGGATCTAGCGCTGCGTTTGGTGTCAACACCAACAGCGCCACGCCCGCAG
TTCCGCAAATAGCCCCCAGGACCGCCATCAATCGTATCGGGCTACCTAGCAGAGCGGCAGAGATGAACAC
GACCATCAGCGGCTGCACAGCGCCTACCGTCGCCGCGACCCCGCCCGGCAGGCGGTAGACCGAAATAAAC
AACAAGCTCCAGAATAGCGAAATATTAAGTGCGCCGAGGATGAAGATGCGCATCCACCAGATTCCCGTTG
GAATCTGTCGGACGATCATCACGAGCAATAAACCCGCCGGCAACGCCCGCAGCAGCATACCGGCGACCCC
TCGGCCTCGCTGTTCGGGCTCCACGAAAACGCCGGACAGATGCGCCTTGTGAGCGTCCTTGGGGCCGTCC
TCCTGTTTGAAGACCGACAGCCCAATGATCTCGCCGTCGATGTAGGCGCCGAATGCCACGGCATCTCGCA
ACCGTTCAGCGAACGCCTCCATGGGCTTTTTCTCCTCGTGCTCGTAAACGGACCCGAACATCTCTGGAGC
TTTCTTCAGGGCCGACAATCGGATCTCGCGGAAATCCTGCACGTCGGCCGCTCCAAGCCGTCGAATCTGA
GCCTTAATCACAATTGTCAATTTTAATCCTCTGTTTATCGGCAGTTCGTAGAGCGCGCCGTGCGTCCCGA
GCGATACTGAGCGAAGCAAGTGCGTCGAGCAGTGCCCGCTTGTTCCTGAAATGCCAGTAAAGCGCTGGCT
GCTGAACCCCCAGCCGGAACTGACCCCACAAGGCCCTAGCGTTTGCAATGCACCAGGTCATCATTGACCC
AGGCGTGTTCCACCAGGCCGCTGCCTCGCAACTCTTCGCAGGCTTCGCCGACCTGCTCGCGCCACTTCTT
CACGCGGGTGGAATCCGATCCGCACATGAGGCGGAAGGTTTCCAGCTTGAGCGGGTACGGCTCCCGGTGC
GAGCTGAAATAGTCGAACATCCGTCGGGCCGTCGGCGACAGCTTGCGGTACTTCTCCCATATGAATTTCG
TGTAGTGGTCGCCAGCAAACAGCACGACGATTTCCTCGTCGATCAGGACCTGGCAACGGGACGTTTTCTT
GCCACGGTCCAGGACGCGGAAGCGGTGCAGCAGCGACACCGATTCCAGGTGCCCAACGCGGTCGGACGTG
AAGCCCATCGCCGTCGCCTGTAGGCGCGACAGGCATTCCTCGGCCTTCGTGTAATACCGGCCATTGATCG
ACCAGCCCAGGTCCTGGCAAAGCTCGTAGAACGTGAAGGTGATCGGCTCGCCGATAGGGGTGCGCTTCGC
GTACTCCAACACCTGCTGCCACACCAGTTCGTCATCGTCGGCCCGCAGCTCGACGCCGGTGTAGGTGATC
TTCACGTCCTTGTTGACGTGGAAAATGACCTTGTTTTGCAGCGCCTCGCGCGGGATTTTCTTGTTGCGCG
TGGTGAACAGGGCAGAGCGGGCCGTGTCGTTTGGCATCGCTCGCATCGTGTCCGGCCACGGCGCAATATC
GAACAAGGAAAGCTGCATTTCCTTGATCTGCTGCTTCGTGTGTTTCAGCAACGCGGCCTGCTTGGCCTCG
CTGACCTGTTTTGCCAGGTCCTCGCCGGCGGTTTTTCGCTTCTTGGTCGTCATAGTTCCTCGCGTGTCGA
TGGTCATCGACTTCGCCAAACCTGCCGCCTCCTGTTCGAGACGACGCGAACGCTCCACGGCGGCCGATGG
CGCGGGCAGGGCAGGGGGAGCCAGTTGCACGCTGTCGCGCTCGATCTTGGCCGTAGCTTGCTGGACCATC
GAGCCGACGGACTGGAAGGTTTCGCGGGGCGCACGCATGACGGTGCGGCTTGCGATGGTTTCGGCATCCT
CGGCGGAAAACCCCGCGTCGATCAGTTCTTGCCTGTATGCCTTCCGGTCAAACGTCCGATTCATTCACCC
TCCTTGCGGGATTGCCCCGACTCACGCCGGGGCAATGTGCCCTTATTCCTGATTTGACCCGCCTGGTGCC
TTGGTGTCCAGATAATCCACCTTATCGGCAATGAAGTCGGTCCCGTAGACCGTCTGGCCGTCCTTCTCGT
ACTTGGTATTCCGAATCTTGCCCTGCACGAATACCAGCGACCCCTTGCCCAAATACTTGCCGTGGGCCTC
GGCCTGAGAGCCAAAACACTTGATGCGGAAGAAGTCGGTGCGCTCCTGCTTGTCGCCGGCATCGTTGCGC
CACATCTAGGTACTAAAACAATTCATCCAGTAAAATATAATATTTTATTTTCTCCCAATCAGGCTTGATC
CCCAGTAAGTCAAAAAATAGCTCGACATACTGTTCTTCCCCGATATCCTCCCTGATCGACCGGACGCAGA
AGGCAATGTCATACCACTTGTCCGCCCTGCCGCTTCTCCCAAGATCAATAAAGCCACTTACTTTGCCATC
TTTCACAAAGATGTTGCTGTCTCCCAGGTCGCCGTGGGAAAAGACAAGTTCCTCTTCGGGCTTTTCCGTC
TTTAAAAAATCATACAGCTCGCGCGGATCTTTAAATGGAGTGTCTTCTTCCCAGTTTTCGCAATCCACAT
CGGCCAGATCGTTATTCAGTAAGTAATCCAATTCGGCTAAGCGGCTGTCTAAGCTATTCGTATAGGGACA
ATCCGATATGTCGATGGAGTGAAAGAGCCTGATGCACTCCGCATACAGCTCGATAATCTTTTCAGGGCTT
TGTTCATCTTCATACTCTTCCGAGCAAAGGACGCCATCGGCCTCACTCATGAGCAGATTGCTCCAGCCAT
CATGCCGTTCAAAGTGCAGGACCTTTGGAACAGGCAGCTTTCCTTCCAGCCATAGCATCATGTCCTTTTC
CCGTTCCACATCATAGGTGGTCCCTTTATACCGGCTGTCCGTCATTTTTAAATATAGGTTTTCATTTTCT
CCCACCAGCTTATATACCTTAGCAGGAGACATTCCTTCCGTATCTTTTACGCAGCGGTATTTTTCGATCA
GTTTTTTCAATTCCGGTGATATTCTCATTTTAGCCATTTATTATTTCCTTCCTCTTTTCTACAGTATTTA
AAGATACCCCAAGAAGCTAATTATAACAAGACGAACTCCAATTCACTGTTCCTTGCATTCTAAAACCTTA
AATACCAGAAAACAGCTTTTTCAAAGTTGTTTTCAAAGTTGGCGTATAACATAGTATCGACGGAGCCGAT
TTTGAAACCACAATTATGGGTGATGCTGCCAACTTACTGATTTAGTGTATGATGGTGTTTTTGAGGTGCT
CCAGTGGCTTCTGTTTCTATCAGCTGTCCCTCCTGTTCAGCTACTGACGGGGTGGTGCGTAACGGCAAAA
GCACCGCCGGACATCAGCGCTATCTCTGCTCTCACTGCCGTAAAACATGGCAACTGCAGTTCACTTACAC
CGCTTCTCAACCCGGTACGCACCAGAAAATCATTGATATGGCCATGAATGGCGTTGGATGCCGGGCAACA
GCCCGCATTATGGGCGTTGGCCTCAACACGATTTTACGTCACTTAAAAAACTCAGGCCGCAGTCGGTAAC
CTCGCGCATACAGCCGGGCAGTGACGTCATCGTCTGCGCGGAAATGGACGAACAGTGGGGCTATGTCGGG
GCTAAATCGCGCCAGCGCTGGCTGTTTTACGCGTATGACAGTCTCCGGAAGACGGTTGTTGCGCACGTAT
TCGGTGAACGCACTATGGCGACGCTGGGGCGTCTTATGAGCCTGCTGTCACCCTTTGACGTGGTGATATG
GATGACGGATGGCTGGCCGCTGTATGAATCCCGCCTGAAGGGAAAGCTGCACGTAATCAGCAAGCGATAT
ACGCAGCGAATTGAGCGGCATAACCTGAATCTGAGGCAGCACCTGGCACGGCTGGGACGGAAGTCGCTGT
CGTTCTCAAAATCGGTGGAGCTGCATGACAAAGTCATCGGGCATTATCTGAACATAAAACACTATCAATA
AGTTGGAGTCATTACCCAATTATGATAGAATTTACAAGCTATAAGGTTATTGTCCTGGGTTTCAAGCATT
AGTCCATGCAAGTTTTTATGCTTTGCCCATTCTATAGATATATTGATAAGCGCGCTGCCTATGCCTTGCC
CCCTGAAATCCTTACATACGGCGATATCTTCTATATAAAAGATATATTATCTTATCAGTATTGTCAATAT
ATTCAAGGCAATCTGCCTCCTCATCCTCTTCATCCTCTTCGTCTTGGTAGCTTTTTAAATATGGCGCTTC
ATAGAGTAATTCTGTAAAGGTCCAATTCTCGTTTTCATACCTCGGTATAATCTTACCTATCACCTCAAAT
GGTTCGCTGGGTTTATCGCACCCCCGAACACGAGCACGGCACCCGCGACCACTATGCCAAGAATGCCCAA
GGTAAAAATTGCCGGCCCCGCCATGAAGTCCGTGAATGCCCCGACGGCCGAAGTGAAGGGCAGGCCGCCA
CCCAGGCCGCCGCCCTCACTGCCCGGCACCTGGTCGCTGAATGTCGATGCCAGCACCTGCGGCACGTCAA
TGCTTCCGGGCGTCGCGCTCGGGCTGATCGCCCATCCCGTTACTGCCCCGATCCCGGCAATGGCAAGGAC
TGCCAGCGCTGCCATTTTTGGGGTGAGGCCGTTCGCGGCCGAGGGGCGCAGCCCCTGGGGGGATGGGAGG
CCCGCGTTAGCGGGCCGGGAGGGTTCGAGAAGGGGGGGCACCCCCCTTCGGCGTGCGCGGTCACGCGCAC
AGGGCGCAGCCCTGGTTAAAAACAAGGTTTATAAATATTGGTTTAAAAGCAGGTTAAAAGACAGGTTAGC
GGTGGCCGAAAAACGGGCGGAAACCCTTGCAAATGCTGGATTTTCTGCCTGTGGACAGCCCCTCAAATGT
CAATAGGTGCGCCCCTCATCTGTCAGCACTCTGCCCCTCAAGTGTCAAGGATCGCGCCCCTCATCTGTCA
GTAGTCGCGCCCCTCAAGTGTCAATACCGCAGGGCACTTATCCCCAGGCTTGTCCACATCATCTGTGGGA
AACTCGCGTAAAATCAGGCGTTTTCGCCGATTTGCGAGGCTGGCCAGCTCCACGTCGCCGGCCGAAATCG
AGCCTGCCCCTCATCTGTCAACGCCGCGCCGGGTGAGTCGGCCCCTCAAGTGTCAACGTCCGCCCCTCAT
CTGTCAGTGAGGGCCAAGTTTTCCGCGAGGTATCCACAACGCCGGCGGCCGCGGTGTCTCGCACACGGCT
TCGACGGCGTTTCTGGCGCGTTTGCAGGGCCATAGACGGCCGCCAGCCCAGCGGCGAGGGCAACCAGCCC
GGTGAGCGTCGGAAAGGCGC
Features (pLannotate 1.2.2; 36 found; start..end, strand, type, name):
      3..89      -  CDS            traI (fragment): TRAI6_ECOLX - Experimental evidence at protein level: Swiss-Prot protein existence level 1. The initiation process of transfer DNA synthesis requires the interaction of at least three plasmid-specific components (TraH, I, and J) at the transfer origin resulting in the assembly of a specialised nucleoprotein complex - the relaxosome. Site- and strand-specific cleavage at the transfer origin is dependent on TraI and TraJ. From Escherichia coli.
    127..498     -  CDS            traJ: oriT-recognizing protein; traJ
    531..640     -  oriT           oriT: incP origin of transfer
    772..962     +  rep_origin     ori (fragment): high-copy-number ColE1/pMB1/pBR322/pUC origin of replication
   1321..1971    -  CDS            TetR: tetracycline resistance regulatory protein; tetR
   2077..2326    +  CDS            TcR (fragment): tetracycline efflux protein; tetA; confers resistance to tetracycline
   2436..2460    -  misc_feature   RB T-DNA repeat: right border repeat from nopaline C58 T-DNA
   2490..2508    +  misc_feature   MCS (fragment): pUC18/19 multiple cloning site
   2559..2904    +  promoter       CaMV 35S promoter: strong constitutive promoter from cauliflower mosaic virus
   2856..2902    +  promoter       minimal CaMV 35S promoter: minimal 35S promoter from cauliflower mosaic virus
   2914..2932    -  misc_feature   MCS (fragment): pUC18/19 multiple cloning site
   2943..3458    +  CDS            P19_TBSVC: Experimental evidence at protein level: Swiss-Prot protein existence level 1. Acts as a suppressor of RNA-mediated gene silencing, also known as post-transcriptional gene silencing (PTGS), a mechanism of plant viral defense that limits the accumulation of viral RNAs. Binds to short interfering RNAs (siRNAs) with high affinity. Acts as a molecular caliper to specifically select siRNAs based on the length of the duplex region of the RNA (By similarity). From Tomato bushy stunt virus (strain Cherry) (TBSV).
   3531..3707    +  polyA_signal   CaMV poly(A) signal: cauliflower mosaic virus polyadenylation signal
   4210..4551    +  promoter       CaMV 35S promoter: strong constitutive promoter from cauliflower mosaic virus
   4577..4601    +  protein_bind   attB1: mutant version of attB; recombination site for the Gateway® BP reaction BP Clonase™
   4670..4999    +  CDS            DOF3.2 (fragment): DOF32_ARATH - Also known as DOF6 From Arabidopsis thaliana (Mouse-ear cress).
   5565..5589    -  protein_bind   attB2: mutant version of attB; recombination site for the Gateway® BP reaction BP Clonase™
   5618..5707    +  CDS            3xHA: three tandem HA epitope tags
   5741..5993    +  terminator     NOS terminator: nopaline synthase terminator and poly(A) signal
   6422..6674    -  terminator     NOS terminator: nopaline synthase terminator and poly(A) signal
   6698..7126    -  CDS            nos (fragment): DHNO_AGRT7 - Protein inferred from homology: Swiss-Prot protein existence level 3. From Agrobacterium tumefaciens (strain T37).
   7142..8167    -  CDS            HygR: aminoglycoside phosphotransferase from E. coli; aph(4)-Ia; confers resistance to hygromycin
   8177..8521    -  promoter       CaMV 35S promoter: strong constitutive promoter from cauliflower mosaic virus
   8178..8224    -  promoter       minimal CaMV 35S promoter: minimal 35S promoter from cauliflower mosaic virus
   8659..8814    +  CDS            lacZα (fragment) (sequence partly withheld): LacZα fragment of β-galactosidase; lacZ fragment
   8812..9112    +  rep_origin     M13 ori (fragment) (sequence partly withheld): M13 bacteriophage origin of replication; arrow indicates direction of (+) strand synthesis
   9113..9243    +  CDS            lacI (fragment): lac repressor; lacI; The lac repressor binds to the lac operator to inhibit transcription in E. coli. This inhibition can be relieved by adding lactose or isopropyl-β-D-thiogalactopyranoside (IPTG).
   9297..9321    -  misc_feature   LB T-DNA repeat: left border repeat from nopaline C58 T-DNA
  10778..10897   -  CDS            tetR (fragment): TETR1_ECOLX - Experimental evidence at protein level: Swiss-Prot protein existence level 1. TetR is the repressor of the tetracycline resistance element; its N-terminal region forms a helix-turn-helix structure and binds DNA. Binding of tetracycline to TetR reduces the repressor affinity for the tetracycline resistance gene (tetA) promoter operator sites. From Escherichia coli.
  10917..12065   -  CDS            trfA: trans-acting replication protein that binds to and activates oriV
  12364..13158   -  CDS            KanR: aminoglycoside phosphotransferase; aphA-3; confers resistance to kanamycin
  13350..14117   +  mobile_element IS1: prokaryotic transposable element IS1
  14126..14275   -  CDS            satA (fragment): STA_BACSU - Also known as yyaR. Experimental evidence at protein level: Swiss-Prot protein existence level 1. Involved in resistance to streptothricin, a broad-spectrum antibiotic produced by streptomycetes. Detoxifies streptothricin via acetylation of the beta amino group of the first beta-lysyl moiety of streptothricin. From Bacillus subtilis (strain 168).
  14274..14468   -  CDS            satA (fragment): STA_BACSU - Also known as yyaR. Experimental evidence at protein level: Swiss-Prot protein existence level 1. Involved in resistance to streptothricin, a broad-spectrum antibiotic produced by streptomycetes. Detoxifies streptothricin via acetylation of the beta amino group of the first beta-lysyl moiety of streptothricin. From Bacillus subtilis (strain 168).
  14471..14746   -  CDS            klaC (fragment): KLAC_ECOLX - Also known as telB. Protein predicted: Swiss-Prot protein existence level 4. Belongs to the kla operon, which is associated with cryptic tellurite resistance, and IncW plasmid fertility inhibition. From Escherichia coli.
  14810..15441   -  rep_origin     oriV: incP origin of replication
