[The description below was written by a language model from this plasmid's Addgene catalogue record and pLannotate feature annotations shown in this document.]
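Description:
pGWB14-LYX060 is a plant expression binary vector built on the pGWB14 backbone for Agrobacterium-mediated transient or stable expression of a Nicotiana benthamiana transcription factor (gene model Niben101Scf01214g00004.1) carrying a C-terminal HA tag. The plasmid is about 15.5 kb and uses broad-host-range IncP replication functions (oriV with the trfA replication protein), which allow maintenance in both E. coli and Agrobacterium and fit the low copy number recorded. An incP oriT with traJ provides mobilisation capability. Bacterial selection is by kanamycin through an aphA-3-type KanR gene. The backbone also carries remnants such as partial tetracycline resistance sequences, an IS1 element and a fragment of a ColE1-type origin.

Between the nopaline-type right and left T-DNA border repeats, the annotation shows three expression units. The main cassette places the insert under a CaMV 35S promoter, flanked by attB1 and attB2 sites, followed by a 3xHA coding sequence and the NOS terminator. Part of the insert is annotated by similarity to the Arabidopsis DOF3.2 (DOF6) protein, suggesting a DOF-family transcription factor, although the catalogue entry does not state the family. The record lists Gibson assembly as the cloning method despite the Gateway-derived sites. A second 35S-driven cassette encodes hygromycin phosphotransferase with a NOS terminator for selecting transformed plant cells. A third cassette, not mentioned in the catalogue fields, expresses the tomato bushy stunt virus P19 silencing suppressor from a 35S promoter with a CaMV polyadenylation signal. P19 is commonly included to boost protein accumulation in agroinfiltrated leaves. The epitope tag would allow antibody-based detection or pull-down of the transcription factor, though the record does not specify downstream applications.
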