Addgene plasmid #126278: pGWB14-LYX060
Purpose: With a Nicotiana benthamiana transcription factor in PGWB14 backbone, for Agrobacterium mediated transient or stable expression corresponding transcription factor fused with a C-terminal HA tag.
Depositing lab: Silin Zhong. Depositing organization: Chinese University of Hong Kong.
Backbone
  Vector backbone: pGWB14
  Vector type: Plant Expression
  Selectable markers: Hygromycin
Growth in bacteria
  Bacterial resistance: Kanamycin, 50 μg/mL
  Growth temperature: 37°C
  Growth strain: DH5alpha
  Copy number: Low Copy
Gene/Insert
  Gene/Insert name: Niben101Scf01214g00004.1
  Species: Nicotiana benthamiana
  Promoter: CaMV 35S
  Tag / fusion protein: HA (C terminal on insert)
  Cloning method: Gibson Cloning
Terms and licenses: Academic/Nonprofit Terms; Industry Terms: Not Available to Industry
How to cite: pGWB14-LYX060 was a gift from Silin Zhong (Addgene plasmid # 126278 ; http://n2t.net/addgene:126278 ; RRID:Addgene_126278)
