>Addgene plasmid #126278 | pGWB14-LYX060 | depositor partial sequence | sequence record 241552 | Niben101Scf01214g00004.1
ATGGATACTGCTCAGTGGCCTCAGGAGATAGTGGTGAAGCCAATGGAAGAGATAATACAAAACACAAATG
GTTCATCAAAACCTAATTCATGTGTAGAAAGAAAAGTTAGGCCACAAAAAGACCAAGCTTTGAATTGTCC
AAGATGCAATTCAACAAATACAAAGTTTTGTTACTATAACAACTATAGTCTTTCTCAGCCAAGGTATTTT
TGCAAGACTTGTAGAAGATATTGGACTGCTGGTGGATCTCTTAGAAATATTCCTGTTGGTGGTGGTTCAA
GAAAAAACAAGAAATCTTCCTCTAATTCTTCTTCCTACTCAAATCATGTTAATAATCCTTTGAAAAAACT
TCCTGATTTGGTTAATCCACCATCTCATAATCATGATCAAAACCCTAGTAACATCCATATTGAAGGAAGC
CAAGATCTTAACTTGGGTTTTTCATCTGATTTCAAGACTATCACTGAGTTAATTCAGGTACCAAATTATG
ATGGAAACAACAAGGACAACAATAGTCCAAGTATTTCTCCATTACCGCCTCCTCCTCCTCCGTCTTCTTC
TTCTTCTGCGTCTTCGTCATCTCAGCTTTCAGCTTTGGAATTAATTAATGGGATAACATCAAGAGGAATG
AATAATAATTCATTTATGTCAATGGCCAGTATTTCAACTGATCCAAATTCAGTTTATAATAACTCATCTG
GATTTTCTTTGCCATCTCTAAATTTCTCATTGGATCATGGACTTGGAAATGCAGCCTATGGAAATAATAT
TCAAGAGACAAATACAAGTGGAAGGTTTTTATTTCCTTTTGTAGGTTTAAAACAAATTTCAAGCACAAAT
ACTACAAATGATGGTGGTAATGAGAATAATAGAGATCATCATCAGCCTGCTGAAGAATCTACTAATGGAT
TTTGGAATGGGATGTTAGGAGGAGGAGGTTCTTGG
